Addgene plasmid #18213: T4 Lysozyme I3T
Depositing lab: Brian Matthews. Depositing organization: University of Oregon.
Backbone
  Vector backbone: pHS1403
  Backbone size w/o insert (bp): 5000
  Vector type: Bacterial Expression
Growth in bacteria
  Bacterial resistance: Ampicillin, 100 μg/mL
  Growth temperature: 37°C
  Growth strain: DH5alpha
  Copy number: High Copy
Gene/Insert
  Gene/Insert name: T4 Lysozyme (alt name: 1013T)
  Species: Bacteriophage T4
  Insert size (bp): 600
  Mutation: I3T
  GenBank ID: NP_049736
  Entrez Gene: e (a.k.a. T4p123)
  Cloning method: Restriction Enzyme; 5′ cloning site BamHI (not destroyed); 3′ cloning site HindIII (not destroyed)
  Sequencing primers: 5′ na; 3′ GGCGTATCACGAGGCCC
Terms and licenses: Academic/Nonprofit Terms; Industry Terms: Not Available to Industry
Depositor comments: The BamHI site is 27 bp from the ATG and the HindIII site is 115 bp from the stop.
How to cite: T4 Lysozyme I3T was a gift from Brian Matthews (Addgene plasmid # 18213 ; http://n2t.net/addgene:18213 ; RRID:Addgene_18213)
