[The description below was written by a language model from this plasmid's Addgene catalogue record.]
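Description:
T4 Lysozyme I3T is a bacterial expression plasmid built on the pHS1403 backbone (about 5 kb), carrying the lysozyme gene of bacteriophage T4 (gene e) with a single point substitution, isoleucine 3 to threonine. It is maintained in E. coli as a high-copy plasmid under ampicillin selection. The record does not name the origin of replication, and no feature table is supplied, so the remaining backbone elements cannot be described in detail.

The insert is roughly 600 bp and was placed between BamHI and HindIII sites, both of which remain intact, so the fragment can be excised or swapped into related vectors. According to the depositor's notes, the BamHI site lies 27 bp from the start codon and the HindIII site 115 bp from the stop codon, meaning the cloned fragment includes short flanking untranslated sequence on either side of the coding region. No epitope or purification tags, fusion partners or reporters are listed, which suggests the protein is produced in untagged form. The promoter driving expression is not stated in the record.

T4 lysozyme is a small enzyme that degrades the bacterial cell wall and has long served as a model protein for examining how individual amino-acid replacements affect folding, thermodynamic stability and three-dimensional structure. A construct encoding a single-site variant such as I3T is consistent with producing recombinant mutant protein in bacteria for comparison with the wild-type enzyme, although the record itself does not spell out a specific intended application.
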