>Addgene plasmid #18213 | T4 Lysozyme I3T | addgene partial sequence | sequence record 24000 | 3primeUP
ANGAAAAGCCCGCTCATTAGGCGGGCTCAGATCTGCTCATGNTTTGACAGCTTATCATCGATAAGCTTCG
GCAATAAATTCTTGATATGTTTTCATATGTTTCCTTTAAATATTTTAATTAGTAATTGTCTATTCAAGTA
ATTGTGAATATACTATCACAATTCCAAGAGAAAGTAAACAGCTTTATAGATTTTTATACGCGTCCCAAGT
GCCAGTTCTAAACGTTGTAATGACTCGTTTTGCGCGATTAGGTGTTTGATTATACCATCTACTTTTAGCT
AAGTTAACTGCTGCTTCATCCCAGCGTTTTTGTTGAAGCATACGTAAAGAGTTAGTAAATCCTGCCACAC
CGGTTTCTCCCATTTGGAAAACCATATTAATCAATGCACAGCGACGAACCGCATCAAGAGAATCATAAAC
CGGTTTTAATTTAGCATTTCTCAGAATTCCGCGAACAGCAGCATCAACATCCTGATTAAAGAGTTTTTCA
GCCTCATCTTTTGTAATTACACCATTGCAATTACGCCCAATAGCTTTATCTAATTCAGATTTAGCAGCAT
TAAGTGATGGACTTTTTGTAAGCAAATGACCGATGCCAATAGTGTAATAGCCTTCTGTGTCTTTATAGAT
TTTAAGTCTAAGACCTTCATCTATACGTAACATTTCAAATGTATTCATAATACCTCCTAAGCATCGATGG
ATCCTGTTTCCTGTGTGAAATTGTTATCCGCTCACAATTCCACACATTATACGAGCCGATGATAATTGTC
ACAGGGGATGGGGAGAGCCACCNATGTGATCCGTACANGGCNAGCGGTCCTGGGGAATGTACCGNCCATC
CCCATAACGNCGGACTA
